>Addgene plasmid #72445 | pJK538 | depositor full sequence | sequence record 133868 | pJK538 sequence 6126 bps
TGGCGAATGGG
[124 nt withheld, positions 12-135]
C
[91 nt withheld, positions 137-227]
A
[49 nt withheld, positions 229-277]
CCTTTGACGTTGGAGTCCACGTTCTTT
[37 nt withheld, positions 305-341]
ACCCTATCTCGGTCTATTCTTTTGATTTATAAGGGATTTTGCCGATTTCGGCCTATTGGTTAAAAAATGA
GCTGATTTAACAAAAATTTAACGCGAATTTTAACAAAATATTAACGTTTACAATTTCAGGTGGCACTTTT
CGGGGAAATGTGCGCGGAACCCCTATTTGTTTATTTTTCTAAATACATTCAAATATGTATCCGCTCATGA
ATTAATTCTTAGAAAAACTCATCGAGCATCAAATGAAACTGCAATTTATTCATATCAGGATTATCAATAC
CATATTTTTGAAAAAGCCGTTTCTGTAATGAAGGAGAAAACTCACCGAGGCAGTTCCATAGGATGGCAAG
ATCCTGGTATCGGTCTGCGATTCCGACTCGTCCAACATCAATACAACCTATTAATTTCCCCTCGTCAAAA
ATAAGGTTATCAAGTGAGAAATCACCATGAGTGACGACTGAATCCGGTGAGAATGGCAAAAGTTTATGCA
TTTCTTTCCAGACTTGTTCAACAGGCCAGCCATTACGCTCGTCATCAAAATCACTCGCATCAACCAAACC
GTTATTCATTCGTGATTGCGCCTGAGCGAGACGAAATACGCGATCGCTGTTAAAAGGACAATTACAAACA
GGAATCGAATGCAACCGGCGCAGGAACACTGCCAGCGCATCAACAATATTTTCACCTGAATCAGGATATT
CTTCTAATACCTGGAATGCTGTTTTCCCGGGGATCGCAGTGGTGAGTAACCATGCATCATCAGGAGTACG
GATAAAATGCTTGATGGTCGGAAGAGGCATAAATTCCGTCAGCCAGTTTAGTCTGACCATCTCATCTGTA
ACATCATTGGCAACGCTACCTTTGCCATGTTTCAGAAACAACTCTGGCGCATCGGGCTTCCCATACAATC
GATAGATTGTCGCACCTGATTGCCCGACATTATCGCGAGCCCATTTATACCCATATAAATCAGCATCCAT
GTTGGAATTTAATCGCGGCCTAGAGCAAGACGTTTCCCGTTGAATATGGCTCATAACACCCCTTGTATTA
CTGTTTATGTAAGCAGACAGTTTTATTGTTCATGACCAAAATCCCTTAACGTGAGTTTTCGTTCCACTGA
GCGTCAGACCCCGTAGAAAAGATCAAAGGATCTTCTTGAGATCCTTTTTTTCTGCGCGTAATCTGCTGCT
TGCAAACAAAAAAACCACCGCTACCAGCGGTGGTTTGTTTGCCGGATCAAGAGCTACCAACTCTTTTTCC
GAAGGTAACTGGCTTCAGCAGAGCGCAGATACCAAATACTGTCCTTCTAGTGTAGCCGTAGTTAGGCCAC
CACTTCAAGAACTCTGTAGCACCGCCTACATACCTCGCTCTGCTAATCCTGTTACCAGTGGCTGCTGCCA
GTGGCGATAAGTCGTGTCTTACCGGGTTGGACTCAAGACGATAGTTACCGGATAAGGCGCAGCGGTCGGG
CTGAACGGGGGGTTCGTGCACACAGCCCAGCTTGGAGCGAACGACCTACACCGAACTGAGATACCTACAG
CGTGAGCTATGAGAAAGCGCCACGCTTCCCGAAGGGAGAAAGGCGGACAGGTATCCGGTAAGCGGCAGGG
TCGGAACAGGAGAGCGCACGAGGGAGCTTCCAGGGGGAAACGCCTGGTATCTTTATAGTCCTGTCGGGTT
TCGCCACCTCTGACTTGAGCGTCGATTTTTGTGATGCTCGTCAGGGGGGCGGAGCCTATGGAAAAACGCC
AGCAACGCGGCCTTTTTACGGTTCCTGGCCTTTTGCTGGCCTTTTGCTCACATGTTCTTTCCTGCGTTAT
CCCCTGATTCTGTGGATAACCGTATTACCGCCTTTGAGTGAGCTGATACCGCTCGCCGCAGCCGAACGAC
CGAGCGCAGCGAGTCAGTGAGCGAGGAAGCGGAAGAGCGCCTGATGCGGTATTTTCTCCTTACGCATCTG
TGCGGTATTTCACACCGCATATATGGTGCACTCTCAGTACAATCTGCTCTGATGCCGCATAGTTAAGCCA
GTATACACTCCGCTATCGCTACGTGACTGGGTCATGGCTGCGCCCCGACACCCGCCAACACCCGCTGACG
CGCCCTGACGGGCTTGTCTGCTCCCGGCATCCGCTTACAGACAAGCTGTGACCGTCTCCGGGAGCTGCAT
GTGTCAGAGGTTTTCACCGTCATCACCGAAACGCGCGAGGCAGCTGCGGTAAAGCTCATCAGCGTGGTCG
TGAAGCGATTCACAGATGTCTGCCTGTTCATCCGCGTCCAGCTCGTTGAGTTTCTCCAGAAGCGTTAATG
TCTGGCTTCTGATAAAGCGGGCCATGTTAAGGGCGGTTTTTTCCTGTTTGGTCACTGATGCCTCCGTGTA
AGGGGGATTTCTGTTCATGGGGGTAATGATACCGATGAAACGAGAGAGGATGCTCACGATACGGGTTACT
GATGATGAACATGCCCGGTTACTGGAACGTTGTGAGGGTAAACAACTGGCGGTATGGATGCGGCGGGACC
AGAGAAAAATCACTCAGGGTCAATGCCAGCGCTTCGTTAATACAGATGTAGGTGTTCCACAGGGTAGCCA
GCAGCATCCTGCGATGCAGATCCGGAACATAATGGTGCAGGGCGCTGACTTCCGCGTTTCCAGACTTTAC
GAAACACGGAAACCGAAGACCATTCATGTTGTTGCTCAGGTCGCAGACGTTTTGCAGCAGCAGTCGCTTC
ACGTTCGCTCGCGTATCGGTGATTCATTCTGCTAACCAGTAAGGCAACCCCGCCAGCCTAGCCGGGTCCT
CAACGACAGGAGCACGATCATGCGCACCCGTGGGGCCGCCATGCCGGCGATAATGGCCTGCTTCTCGCCG
AAACGTTTGGTGGCGGGACCAGTGACGAAGGCTTGAGCGAGGGCGTGCAAGATTCCGAATACCGCAAGCG
ACAGGCCGATCATCGTCGCGCTCCAGCGAAAGCGGTCCTCGCCGAAAATGACCCAGAGCGCTGCCGGCAC
CTGTCCTACGAGTTGCATGATAAAGAAGACAGTCATAAGTGCGGCGACGATAGTCATGCCCCGCGCCCAC
CGGAAGGAGCTGACTGGGTTGAAGGCTCTCAAGGGCATCGGTCGAGATCCCGGTGCCTAATGAGTGAGCT
AACTTACATTAATTGCGTTGCGCTCACTGCCCGCTTTCCAGTCGGGAAACCTGTCGTGCCAGCTGCATTA
ATGAATCGGCCAACGCGCGGGGAGAGGCGGTTTGCGTATTGGGCGCCAGGGTGGTTTTTCTTTTCACCAG
TGAGACGGGCAACAGCTGATTGCCCTTCACCGCCTGGCCCTGAGAGAGTTGCAGCAAGCGGTCCACGCTG
GTTTGCCCCAGCAGGCGAAAATCCTGTTTGATGGTGGTTAACGGCGGGATATAACATGAGCTGTCTTCGG
TATCGTCGTATCCCACTACCGAGATATCCGCACCAACGCGCAGCCCGGACTCGGTAATGGCGCGCATTGC
GCCCAGCGCCATCTGATCGTTGGCAACCAGCATCGCAGTGGGAACGATGCCCTCATTCAGCATTTGCATG
GTTTGTTGAAAACCGGACATGGCACTCCAGTCGCCTTCCCGTTCCGCTATCGGCTGAATTTGATTGCGAG
TGAGATATTTATGCCAGCCAGCCAGACGCAGACGCGCCGAGACAGAACTTAATGGGCCCGCTAACAGCGC
GATTTGCTGGTGACCCAATGCGACCAGATGCTCCACGCCCAGTCGCGTACCGTCTTCATGGGAGAAAATA
ATACTGTTGATGGGTGTCTGGTCAGAGACATCAAGAAATAACGCCGGAACATTAGTGCAGGCAGCTTCCA
CAGCAATGGCATCCTGGTCATCCAGCGGATAGTTAATGATCAGCCCACTGACGCGTTGCGCGAGAAGATT
GTGCACCGCCGCTTTACAGGCTTCGACGCCGCTTCGTTCTACCATCGACACCACCACGCTGGCACCCAGT
TGATCGGCGCGAGATTTAATCGCCGCGACAATTTGCGACGGCGCGTGCAGGGCCAGACTGGAGGTGGCAA
CGCCAATCAGCAACGACTGTTTGCCCGCCAGTTGTTGTGCCACGCGGTTGGGAATGTAATTCAGCTCCGC
CATCGCCGCTTCCACTTTTTCCCGCGTTTTCGCAGAAACGTGGCTGGCCTGGTTCACCACGCGGGAAACG
GTCTGATAAGAGACACCGGCATACTCTGCGACATCGTATAACGTTACTGGTTTCACATTCACCACCCTGA
ATTGACTCTCTTCCGGGCGCTATCATGCCATACCGCGAAAGGTTTTGCGCCATTCGATGGTGTCCGGGAT
CTCGACGCTCTCCCTTATGCGACTCCTGCATTAGGAAGCAGCCCAGTAGTAGGTTGAGGCCGTTGAGCAC
CGCCGCCGCAAGGAATGGTGCATGCAAGGAGATGGCGCCCAACAGTCCCCCGGCCACGGGGCCTGCCACC
ATACCCACGCCGAAACAAGCGCTCATGAGCCCGAAGTGGCGAGCCCGATCTTCCCCATCGGTGATGTCGG
CGATATAGGCGCCAGCAACCGCACCTGTGGCGCCGGTGATGCCGGCCACGATGCGTCCGGCGTAGAGGAT
CGAGATCTCGATCCCGCGAAATTAATACGACTCACTATAGGGGAATTGTGAGCGGATAACAATTCCCCTC
TAGAAATAATTTTGTTTAACTTTAAGAAGGAGATATACCATGGGCAGCAGCCATCATCATCATCATCACA
GCAGCGGCCTGGTGCCGCGCGGCAGCCATATGCTGCGAGATCGCGATTTACTGCTTGCCCAACTGCATGA
ACTCCGGAGTGAACACAGAGATCTGGATACGGTTATCAACCGCATGGCGCATGAAACTACTTTTATTGAC
CAACTCTATCTCCAGCGGCTGAAAAAACGTAAACTTCTGCTAAAAGATCAGATTACCAAGGTTGAAAGCC
TTCTGATCCCTGATGACATTGCCTGAACCTCTCCGTTACAGACTTTAAAAAACCGGATAGATACCCACCG
TGAGCGAAACCGCCCCCCTGCCCTCTGCTTCCAGTGCTTTAGAAGATAAAGCAGCCTCTGCCCCCGTTGT
GGGCATTATCATGGGCAGCCAGTCAGACTGGGAAACCATGCGCCATGCAGACGCATTGCTGACAGAGCTG
GAAATTCCGCATGAAACCCTCATTGTTTCAGCACATCGTACGCCAGACCGGTTGGCGGATTATGCGCGTA
CGGCAGCCGAACGCGGCCTGAATGTGATTATTGCTGGGGCCGGTGGAGCTGCACATCTGCCGGGTATGTG
TGCGGCATGGACACGCCTGCCCGTGCTGGGTGTTCCAGTAGAATCTCGCGCTCTTAAAGGCATGGACAGC
CTGCTTTCCATTGTGCAGATGCCCGGCGGCGTGCCTGTGGGCACTTTGGCTATTGGGGCATCCGGCGCCA
AAAATGCCGCCTTGCTGGCCGCCTCCATTCTTGCACTGTATAACCCGGCCCTTGCCGCACGCCTTGAAAC
ATGGCGCGCATTGCAGACGGCCTCTGTCCCCAACTCTCCCATTACCGAAGATAAATGAGAATTCGAGCTC
CGTCGACAAGCTTGCGGCCGCACTCGAGCACCACCACCACCACCACTGAGATCCGGCTGCTAACAAAGCC
CGAAAGGAAGCTGAGTTGGCTGCTGCCACCGCTGAGCAATAACTAGCATAACCCCTTGGGGCCTCTAAAC
GGGTCTTGAGGGGTTTTTTGCTGAAAGGAGGAACTATATCCGGAT
Features (pLannotate 1.2.2; 21 found; start..end, strand, type, name):
     12..467     +  rep_origin     f1 ori (sequence partly withheld): f1 bacteriophage origin of replication; arrow indicates direction of (+) strand synthesis
    494..551     +  promoter       AmpR promoter (fragment): bla
    560..1375    -  CDS            KanR: aminoglycoside phosphotransferase; aph(3')-Ia; confers resistance to kanamycin in bacteria or G418 (Geneticin®) in eukaryotes
   1497..2085    +  rep_origin     ori: high-copy-number ColE1/pMB1/pBR322/pUC origin of replication
   2271..2413    -  misc_feature   bom: basis of mobility region from pBR322
   2515..2706    -  CDS            rop: Rop protein, which maintains plasmids at low copy number; rop
   2723..3103    +  CDS            YPB1_ECOLX: Protein predicted: Swiss-Prot protein existence level 4. From Escherichia coli.
   3175..3466    -  CDS            TcR (fragment): tetracycline efflux protein; tet; confers resistance to tetracycline
   3481..3502    -  protein_bind   CAP binding site: CAP binding activates transcription in the presence of cAMP. E. coli catabolite activator protein
   3515..4597    -  CDS            lacI: lac repressor; lacI; The lac repressor binds to the lac operator to inhibit transcription in E. coli. This inhibition can be relieved by adding lactose or isopropyl-β-D-thiogalactopyranoside (IPTG).
   4598..4675    -  promoter       lacI promoter: lacI
   4683..4962    -  CDS            TcR (fragment): tetracycline efflux protein; tet; confers resistance to tetracycline
   4984..5002    +  promoter       T7 promoter: promoter for bacteriophage T7 RNA polymerase
   5003..5027    +  protein_bind   lac operator: The lac repressor binds to the lac operator to inhibit transcription in E. coli. This inhibition can be relieved by adding lactose or isopropyl-β-D-thiogalactopyranoside (IPTG). lac repressor encoded by lacI
   5042..5064    +  RBS            RBS: efficient ribosome binding site from bacteriophage T7 gene 10 (Olins and Rangwala, 1989)
   5083..5099    +  CDS            capTEV™ (fragment): composite tag for in vivo biotinylation, TEV protease cleavage, and 6xHis tagging
   5110..5127    +  CDS            thrombin site: thrombin recognition and cleavage site
   5450..5911    +  CDS            purE (fragment): PURE_ECOLI - Experimental evidence at protein level: Swiss-Prot protein existence level 1. Catalyzes the conversion of N5-carboxyaminoimidazole ribonucleotide (N5-CAIR) to 4-carboxy-5-aminoimidazole ribonucleotide (CAIR). From Escherichia coli (strain K12).
   5970..5987    +  CDS            9xHis (fragment): 9xHis affinity tag
   5997..6046    +  CDS            SET1 (fragment): solubility-enhancement tag derived from T7 phage gene 10B
   6054..6101    +  terminator     T7 terminator: transcription terminator for bacteriophage T7 RNA polymerase
