[The description below was written by a language model from this plasmid's Addgene catalogue record and pLannotate feature annotations shown in this document.]
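Description:
pJK538 is a 6,126 bp bacterial expression plasmid built on pET28a that carries a two-gene segment from Acetobacter aceti 1023. It is propagated in E. coli through a ColE1/pMB1-type origin with the adjacent bom and rop elements, and is selected with kanamycin via the aph(3')-Ia gene. An f1 origin is also present. The catalogue lists the plasmid as high copy, although rop is generally associated with reduced copy number.

The insert was cloned between NdeI and EcoRI, both retained, and sits downstream of the T7 promoter, lac operator and T7 gene 10 ribosome binding site. The backbone's lacI gene supplies the repressor, so expression depends on T7 RNA polymerase and can be induced with IPTG. The first reading frame encodes a small hypothetical protein, OrfX, fused at its N-terminus to the vector's His6 tag and thrombin cleavage site to give H6AaOrfX. The annotation tool labels the His-coding stretch as a fragment of a composite tag. The second gene is purE, encoding N5-carboxyaminoimidazole ribonucleotide mutase (AaPurE1), a purine biosynthesis enzyme that converts N5-CAIR to CAIR. It has no promoter of its own in the record, so it is presumably co-transcribed with orfX from the T7 promoter. It appears in the feature table as a partial match to E. coli PurE.

The short His-tag and other tag fragments annotated after the insert are vector sequence upstream of the T7 terminator. The record lists no C-terminal tag on PurE, so these are probably not translated. The stated purpose is production of tagged OrfX together with AaPurE1. The record does not describe further applications.
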