Addgene plasmid #72445: pJK538
Purpose: Produces Acetobacter aceti 1023 small hypothetical protein with N-terminal His6 tag (H6AaOrfX); N5-carboxyaminoimidazole ribonucleotide mutase (AaPurE1)
Depositing lab: T. J. Kappock. Depositing organization: Purdue University.
Backbone
  Vector backbone: pET28a
  Backbone size w/o insert (bp): 5369
  Total vector size (bp): 6126
  Vector type: Bacterial Expression
Growth in bacteria
  Bacterial resistance: Kanamycin, 50 μg/mL
  Growth temperature: 37°C
  Growth strain: DH5alpha
  Copy number: High Copy
Gene/Insert 1
  Gene/Insert name: hypothetical protein (alt names: orfX; AAZ04482)
  Species: Acetobacter aceti 1023
  GenBank ID: AAZ04482.1 KDE21028.1
  Promoter: T7
  Tag / fusion protein: His6 (N terminal on backbone)
  Cloning method: Restriction Enzyme; 5′ cloning site NdeI (not destroyed); 3′ cloning site n/a (unknown if destroyed)
  Sequencing primers: 5′ T7 promoter; 3′ n/a
Gene/Insert 2
  Gene/Insert name: N5-carboxyaminoimidazole ribonucleotide mutase (alt names: purE; AZ09_02695)
  Species: Acetobacter aceti 1023
  GenBank ID: AAZ04483.1 KDE21030.1
  Promoter: n/a
  Cloning method: Restriction Enzyme; 5′ cloning site n/a (unknown if destroyed); 3′ cloning site EcoRI (not destroyed)
  Sequencing primers: 5′ n/a; 3′ T7 terminator
Terms and licenses: Academic/Nonprofit Terms; Industry Terms: Not Available to Industry
How to cite: pJK538 was a gift from T. J. Kappock (Addgene plasmid # 72445 ; http://n2t.net/addgene:72445 ; RRID:Addgene_72445)
