>Addgene plasmid #72445 | pJK538 | addgene partial sequence | sequence record 136700 | T7 5'-TAATACGACTCACTATAGGG-3'
TCTAGAAATAATTTTGTTTAACTTTAAGAAGGAGATATACCATGGGCAGCAGCCATCATCATCATCATCA
CAGCAGCGGCCTGGTGCCGCGCGGCAGCCATATGCTGCGAGATCGCGATTTACTGCTTGCCCAACTGCAT
GAACTCCGGAGTGAACACAGAGATCTGGATACGGTTATCAACCGCATGGCGCATGAAACTACTTTTATTG
ACCAACTCTATCTCCAGCGGCTGAAAAAACGTAAACTTCTGCTAAAAGATCAGATTACCAAGGTTGAAAG
CCTTCTGATCCCTGATGACATTGCCTGAACCTCTCCGTTACAGACTTTAAAAAACCGGATAGATACCCAC
CGTGAGCGAAACCGCCCCCCTGCCCTCTGCTTCCAGTGCTTTAGAAGATAAAGCAGCCTCTGCCCCCGTT
GTGGGCATTATCATGGGCAGCCAGTCAGACTGGGAAACCATGCGCCATGCAGACGCATTGCTGACAGAGC
TGGAAATTCCGCATGAAACCCTCATTGTTTCAGCACATCGTACGCCAGACCGGTTGGCGGATTATGCGCG
TACGGCAGCCGAACGCGGCCTGAATGTGATTATTGCTGGGGCCGGTGGAGCTGCACATCTGCCGGGTATG
TGTGCGGCATGGACACGCCTGCCCGTGCTGGGTGTTCCAGTAGAATCTCGCGCTCTTAAAGGCATGGACA
GCCTGCTTTCCATTGTGCAGATGCCCGGCGGCGTGCCTGTGGGCACTTTGGCTATTGGGGCATCCGGCGC
CAAAAATGCCGCCTTGCTGGCCGCCTCCATTCTTGCACTGTATAACCCGGCCCTTGCCGCACGCCTTGAA
ACATGGCGCGCATTGCAGACGGCCTCTGTCCCCAACTCTC
