>Addgene plasmid #72445 | pJK538 | addgene partial sequence | sequence record 136701 | T7term 5'-GCTAGTTATTGCTCAGCGG-3'
CTTTCGGGCTTTGTTAGCAGCCGGATCTCAGTGGTGGTGGTGGTGGTGCTCGAGTGCGGCCGCAAGCTTG
TCGACGGAGCTCGAATTCTCATTTATCTTCGGTAATGGGAGAGTTGGGGACAGAGGCCGTCTGCAATGCG
CGCCATGTTTCAAGGCGTGCGGCAAGGGCCGGGTTATACAGTGCAAGAATGGAGGCGGCCAGCAAGGCGG
CATTTTTGGCGCCGGATGCCCCAATAGCCAAAGTGCCCACAGGCACGCCGCCGGGCATCTGCACAATGGA
AAGCAGGCTGTCCATGCCTTTAAGAGCGCGAGATTCTACTGGAACACCCAGCACGGGCAGGCGTGTCCAT
GCCGCACACATACCCGGCAGATGTGCAGCTCCACCGGCCCCAGCAATAATCACATTCAGGCCGCGTTCGG
CTGCCGTACGCGCATAATCCGCCAACCGGTCTGGCGTACGATGTGCTGAAACAATGAGGGTTTCATGCGG
AATTTCCAGCTCTGTCAGCAATGCGTCTGCATGGCGCATGGTTTCCCAGTCTGACTGGCTGCCCATGATA
ATGCCCACAACGGGGGCAGAGGCTGCTTTATCTTCTAAAGCACTGGAAGCAGAGGGCAGGGGGGCGGTTT
CGCTCACGGTGGGTATCTATCCGGTTTTTTAAAGTCTGTAACGGAGAGGTTCAGGCAATGTCATCAGGGA
TCAGAAGGCTTTCAACCTTGGTAATCTGATCTTTTAGCAGAAGTTTACGTTTTTTCAGCCGCTGGAGATA
GAGTTGGTCAATAAAAGTAGTTTCATGCGCCATGCGGTTGATAACCGTATCCAGATCTCTGTGTTCACTC
CGGAGTTCATGCAGTTGGGCAAGCAGTAAATCGCGATCTCGCAGCATATGGCTGCCGCGCGGCACCAGGC
CGCTGCTGTGATGATGATGATGATGGCTGCTGCCCATGGTATATCTCCTTCTTAAAGTTAAACAAAATTA
TTTCTAGAGGGGAATTGTT
